>Addgene plasmid #48466 | pFUSB4_CGAG | depositor full sequence | sequence record 70166 | Full Sequence
ATGTTTTCCCAGTCACGACGTTGTAAAACGACGGCCAGTCTTAAGCGTCTCATGGCCTGACCCCGGACCA
AGTGGTGGCCTATCGCCAGCCACGATGGCGGCAAGCAAGCGCTCGAAACGGTGCAGCGGCTGTTGCCGGT
GCTGTGCCAGGACCATGGCCTGACCCCGGACCAAGTGGTGGCTATCGCCAGCAACAATGGCGGCAAGCAA
GCGCTCGAAACGGTGCAGCGGCTGTTGCCGGTGCTGTGCCAGGACCATGGCCTGACCCCGGACCAAGTGG
TGGCTATCGCCAGCAACATTGGCGGCAAGCAAGCGCTCGAAACGGTGCAGCGGCTGTTGCCGGTGCTGTG
CCAGGACCATGGCCTGACCCCGGACCAAGTGGTGGCTATCGCCAGCAACAATGGCGGCAAGCAAGCGCTC
GAAACGGTGCAGCGGCTGTTGCCGGTGCTGTGCCAGGACCATGGCCTGACCCCGGACCAAGTGGTGGCTA
TCGAGACGTCTAGACCAGCCAGGACAGAAATGCCTCGACTTCGCTGCTACCCAAGGTTGCCGGGTGACGC
ACACCGTGGAAACGGATGAAGGCACGAACCCAGTGGACATAAGCCTGTTCGGTTCGTAAGCTGTAATGCA
AGTAGCGTATGCGCTCACGCAACTGGTCCAGAACCTTGACCGAACGCAGCGGTGGTAACGGCGCAGTGGC
GGTTTTCATGGCTTGTTATGACTGTTTTTTTGGGGTACAGTCTATGCCTCGGGCATCCAAGCAGCAAGCG
CGTTACGCCGTGGGTCGATGTTTGATGTTATGGAGCAGCAACGATGTTACGCAGCAGGGCAGTCGCCCTA
AAACAAAGTTAAACATTATGAGGGAAGCGGTGATCGCCGAAGTATCGACTCAACTATCAGAGGTAGTTGG
CGTCATCGAGCGCCATCTCGAACCGACGTTGCTGGCCGTACATTTGTACGGCTCCGCAGTGGATGGCGGC
CTGAAGCCACACAGTGATATTGATTTGCTGGTTACGGTGACCGTAAGGCTTGATGAAACAACGCGGCGAG
CTTTGATCAACGACCTTTTGGAAACTTCGGCTTCCCCTGGAGAGAGCGAGATTCTCCGCGCTGTAGAAGT
CACCATTGTTGTGCACGACGACATCATTCCGTGGCGTTATCCAGCTAAGCGCGAACTGCAATTTGGAGAA
TGGCAGCGCAATGACATTCTTGCAGGTATCTTCGAGCCAGCCACGATCGACATTGATCTGGCTATCTTGC
TGACAAAAGCAAGAGAACATAGCGTTGCCTTGGTAGGTCCAGCGGCGGAGGAACTCTTTGATCCGGTTCC
TGAACAGGATCTATTTGAGGCGCTAAATGAAACCTTAACGCTATGGAACTCGCCGCCCGACTGGGCTGGC
GATGAGCGAAATGTAGTGCTTACGTTGTCCCGCATTTGGTACAGCGCAGTAACCGGCAAAATCGCGCCGA
AGGATGTCGCTGCCGACTGGGCAATGGAGCGCCTGCCGGCCCAGTATCAGCCCGTCATACTTGAAGCTAG
ACAGGCTTATCTTGGACAAGAAGAAGATCGCTTGGCCTCGCGCGCAGATCAGTTGGAAGAATTTGTCCAC
TACGTGAAAGGCGAGATCACCAAGGTAGTCGGCAAATAACCCTCGAGCCACCCATGACCAAAATCCCTTA
ACGTGAGTTACGCGTCGTTCCACTGAGCGTCAGACCCCGTAGAAAAGATCAAAGGATCTTCTTGAGATCC
TTTTTTTCTGCGCGTAATCTGCTGCTTGCAAACAAAAAAACCACCGCTACCAGCGGTGGTTTGTTTGCCG
GATCAAGAGCTACCAACTCTTTTTCCGAAGGTAACTGGCTTCAGCAGAGCGCAGATACCAAATACTGTCC
TTCTAGTGTAGCCGTAGTTAGGCCACCACTTCAAGAACTCTGTAGCACCGCCTACATACCTCGCTCTGCT
AATCCTGTTACCAGTGGCTGCTGCCAGTGGCGATAAGTCGTGTCTTACCGGGTTGGACTCAAGACGATAG
TTACCGGATAAGGCGCAGCGGTCGGGCTGAACGGGGGGTTCGTGCACACAGCCCAGCTTGGAGCGAACGA
CCTACACCGAACTGAGATACCTACAGCGTGAGCATTGAGAAAGCGCCACGCTTCCCGAAGGGAGAAAGGC
GGACAGGTATCCGGTAAGCGGCAGGGTCGGAACAGGAGAGCGCACGAGGGAGCTTCCAGGGGGAAACGCC
TGGTATCTTTATAGTCCTGTCGGGTTTCGCCACCTCTGACTTGAGCGTCGATTTTTGTGATGCTCGTCAG
GGGGGCGGAGCCTATGGAAAAACGCCAGCAACGCGGCCTTTTTACGGTTCCTGGCCTTTTGCTGGCCTTT
TGCTCACATGTTCTTTCCTGCGTTATCCCCTGATTCTGTGGATAACCGTATTACCGCCTTTGAGTGAGCT
GATACCGCTCGCCGCAGCCGAACGACCGAGCGCAGCGAGTCAGTGAGCGAGGAAGCGGAAGAGCGCCCAA
TACGCAAACCGCCTCTCCCCGCGCGTTGGCCGATTCATTAATGCAGCTGGCACGACAGGTTTCCCGACTG
GAAAGCGGGCAGTGAGCGCAACGCAATTAATACGCGTACCGCTAGCCAGGAAGAGTTTGTAGAAACGCAA
AAAGGCCATCCGTCAGGATGGCCTTCTGCTTAGTTTGATGCCTGGCAGTTTATGGCGGGCGTCCTGCCCG
CCACCCTCCGGGCCGTTGCTTCACAACGTTCAAATCCGCTCCCGGCGGATTTGTCCTACTCAGGAGAGCG
TTCACCGACAAACAACAGATAAAACGAAAGGCCCAGTCTTCCGACTGAGCCTTTCGTTTTATTTGATGCC
TGGCAGTTCCCTACTCTCGCGTTAACGCTAGCATGG
Features (pLannotate 1.2.2; 8 found; start..end, strand, type, name):
      3..39      -  CDS            lacZα (fragment): LacZα fragment of β-galactosidase; lacZ fragment
    596..619     +  promoter       Pc promoter (fragment): intI1 (promoter lies within the coding sequence); class 1 integron promoter
    795..851     +  CDS            GmR (fragment): gentamycin acetyltransferase; aacC1; confers resistance to gentamycin
    858..1649    +  CDS            SmR: aminoglycoside adenylyltransferase (Murphy, 1985); aadA; confers resistance to spectinomycin and streptomycin
   1742..2330    +  rep_origin     ori: high-copy-number ColE1/pMB1/pBR322/pUC origin of replication
   2513..2605    +  CDS            lacI (fragment): lac repressor; lacI; The lac repressor binds to the lac operator to inhibit transcription in E. coli. This inhibition can be relieved by adding lactose or isopropyl-β-D-thiogalactopyranoside (IPTG).
   2660..2687    -  terminator     rrnB T2 terminator: transcription terminator T2 from the E. coli rrnB gene
   2819..2862    +  terminator     rrnB T1 terminator: Escherichia coli rrnB; transcription terminator T1 from the E. coli rrnB gene
