[The description below was written by a language model from this plasmid's Addgene catalogue record and pLannotate feature annotations shown in this document.]
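Description:
pFUSB4_CGAG is a small (about 2.9 kb) intermediate array plasmid for Golden Gate assembly of TALENs, built on the pFUS_B4 backbone. It carries a pre-assembled synthetic block of four TAL effector repeats with the repeat-variable diresidues HD, NN, NI and NN, which by the standard RVD code correspond to the bases C, G, A and G reflected in the plasmid name. The depositor notes that it was made by Golden Gate cloning. Although the catalogue lists the vector type as mammalian expression/TALEN, the annotated features show no eukaryotic promoter, nuclease domain or polyadenylation signal, so the plasmid itself looks like a bacterial cloning intermediate rather than an expression construct. The repeat array is not annotated in the feature table and presumably lies in the unannotated region near the start of the sequence.

The plasmid is propagated in E. coli through a high-copy ColE1/pUC-type origin and selected with spectinomycin through the aadA aminoglycoside adenylyltransferase gene (SmR). Upstream of this gene are fragments of a class 1 integron Pc promoter and of a gentamicin acetyltransferase gene, which are remnants of the resistance cassette's origin. Only short fragments of lacZα and lacI remain, consistent with the repeat array having replaced the lacZα screening cassette of the empty pFUS vector. The rrnB T1 and T2 terminators also sit in the backbone.

The associated publication describes a simplified 15-RVD GoldyTALEN design for in vivo genome engineering. In that context, pre-made four-repeat modules such as this one would serve as library parts to be combined with other repeat blocks and a last half-repeat in a final TALEN scaffold. This reduces the number of assembly steps needed to build a custom nuclease.
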