Addgene plasmid #48466: pFUSB4_CGAG
Depositing lab: Stephen Ekker. Depositing organization: Mayo Foundation for Medical Education and Research. Publication: High Efficiency In Vivo Genome Engineering with a Simplified 15-RVD GoldyTALEN Design. Ma AC, Lee HB, Clark KJ, Ekker SC. PLoS One. 2013 May 29;8(5):e65259. doi: 10.1371/journal.pone.0065259. Print 2013. PubMed 23734242.
Backbone
  Vector backbone: pFUS_B4
  Vector type: Mammalian Expression, TALEN
Growth in bacteria
  Bacterial resistance: Spectinomycin, 50 μg/mL
  Growth temperature: 37°C
  Growth strain: Top10
  Copy number: Unknown
Gene/Insert
  Gene/Insert name: RVD sequence: HD NN NI NN
  Species: Synthetic
  Cloning method: Unknown
  Sequencing primers: 5′ ttgatgcctggcagttccct; 3′ cgaaccgaacaggcttatgt
Terms and licenses: Academic/Nonprofit Terms; Industry Terms: Not Available to Industry
Depositor comments: Plasmid was created using Golden Gate cloning.
How to cite: pFUSB4_CGAG was a gift from Stephen Ekker (Addgene plasmid # 48466 ; http://n2t.net/addgene:48466 ; RRID:Addgene_48466)
