>Addgene plasmid #48466 | pFUSB4_CGAG | addgene partial sequence | sequence record 70885 | pCR8_F1 5'-ttgatgcctggcagttccct-3'
TCACGACGTTGTAAAACGACGGCCAGTCTTAAGCGTCTCATGGCCTGACCCCGGACCAAGTGGTGGCTAT
CGCCAGCCACGATGGCGGCAAGCAAGCGCTCGAAACGGTGCAGCGGCTGTTGCCGGTGCTGTGCCAGGAC
CATGGCCTGACCCCGGACCAAGTGGTGGCTATCGCCAGCAACAATGGCGGCAAGCAAGCGCTCGAAACGG
TGCAGCGGCTGTTGCCGGTGCTGTGCCAGGACCATGGCCTGACCCCGGACCAAGTGGTGGCTATCGCCAG
CAACATTGGCGGCAAGCAAGCGCTCGAAACGGTGCAGCGGCTGTTGCCGGTGCTGTGCCAGGACCATGGC
CTGACCCCGGACCAAGTGGTGGCTATCGCCAGCAACAATGGCGGCAAGCAAGCGCTCGAAACGGTGCAGC
GGCTGTTGCCGGTGCTGTGCCAGGACCATGGCCTGACCCCGGACCAAGTGGTGGCTATCGAGACGTCTAG
ACCAGCCAGGACAGAAATGCCTCGACTTCGCTGCTACCCAAGGTTGCCGGGTGACGCACACCGTGGAAAC
GGATGAAGGCACGAACCCAGTGGACATAAGCCTGTTCGGTTCGTAAGCTGTAATGCAAGTAGCGTATGCG
CTCACGCAACTGGTCCAGAACCTTGACCGAACGCAGCGGTGGTAACGGCGCAGTGGCGGTTTTCATGGCT
TGTTATGACTGTTTTTTTGGGGTACAGTCTATGCCTCGGGCATCCAAGCAGCAAGCGCGTTACGCCGTGG
GTCGATGTTTGATGTTATGGAGCAGCAACGATGTTACGCAGCAGGGCAGTCGCCCTAAAACAAAGTTAAA
CATTATGAGGGAAGCGGTGATCGCCGAAGTATCGACTCAACTATCAGA
